Addgene plasmid #54641: Phamret-N1
Purpose: (Empty Backbone) Localization: N1 Cloning Vector, Excitation: 458 / 475, Emission: 458 / 517
Depositing lab: Michael Davidson. Depositing organization: Florida State University, Tallahassee.
Backbone
  Vector backbone: Phamret-N1
  Backbone size (bp): 4750
  Vector type: Mammalian Expression
  Selectable markers: Neomycin (select with G418)
  Tag / fusion protein: Phamret (C terminal on backbone)
Growth in bacteria
  Bacterial resistance: Kanamycin, 50 μg/mL
  Growth temperature: 37°C
  Growth strain: DH5alpha
  Copy number: High Copy
Gene/Insert
  Gene/Insert name: None
  Tag / fusion protein: Phamret (C terminal on backbone)
Terms and licenses: Academic/Nonprofit Terms; Industry Terms
Depositor comments: . Excitation = 458 / 475; Emission = 458 / 517
How to cite: Phamret-N1 was a gift from Michael Davidson (Addgene plasmid # 54641 ; http://n2t.net/addgene:54641 ; RRID:Addgene_54641)
