[The description below was written by a language model from this plasmid's Addgene catalogue record.]
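Description:
Phamret-N1 is an empty mammalian expression backbone of about 4.75 kb, built in the "N1" cloning-vector format. A gene of interest is inserted upstream of the fluorescent protein coding sequence, so the resulting fusion carries Phamret at its C terminus. No insert is present in the deposited plasmid. It is propagated in standard E. coli cloning strains as a high-copy plasmid under kanamycin selection. In mammalian cells, the neomycin resistance marker allows G418 selection of stable transfectants. The record includes no feature table, so the promoter driving the fusion, the polyadenylation signal, the origins of replication and the layout of the cloning site are not stated and cannot be confirmed here.

The payload is Phamret itself. From general knowledge, Phamret is a photoactivation-mediated resonance energy transfer reporter made as a tandem fusion of a cyan fluorescent protein variant and photoactivatable GFP. Before activation the cyan donor emits. After the PA-GFP moiety is photoconverted with violet light, energy transfer from the donor produces green emission, so a single excitation wavelength can be used to follow both states. The record lists excitation as 458 / 475 and emission as 458 / 517. These figures are broadly consistent with excitation near 458 nm and cyan-to-green emission peaks near 475 and 517 nm, although the way the fields are filled in looks partly transposed.

The vector is typically used to make C-terminally tagged fusion proteins for live-cell imaging. Highlighting a selected subpopulation of molecules allows their movement, turnover or compartmental exchange to be tracked over time.
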