>Addgene plasmid #54641 | Phamret-N1 | depositor partial sequence | sequence record 85038 | insert sequence
GACGTCAGATCCGCTAGCGCTACCGGACTCAGATCTCGAGCTCAAGCTTCGAATTCTGCAGTCGACGGTA
CCGCGGGCCCGGGATCCACCGGTCGCCACCATGGTGAGCAAGGGCGAGGAGCTGTTCACCGGGGTGGTGC
CCATCCTGGTCGAGCTGGACGGCGACGTAAACGGCCACAGGTTCAGCGTGTCCGGCGAGGGCGAGGGCGA
TGCCACCTACGGCAAGCTGACCCTGAAGTTCATCTGCACCACCGGCAAGCTGCCCGTGCCCTGGCCCACC
CTCGTGACCACCCTGACCTGGGGCGTGCAGTGCTTCGCCCGCTACCCCGACCACATGAAGCAGCACGACT
TCTTCAAGTCCGCCATGCCCGAAGGCTACGTCCAGGAGCGTACCATCTTCTTCAAGGACGACGGCAACTA
CAAGACCCGCGCCGAGGTGAAGTTCGAGGGCGACACCCTGGTGAACCGCATCGAGCTGAAGGGCATCGAC
TTCAAGGAGGACGGCAACATCCTGGGGCACAAGCTGGAGTACAACTACATCAGCCACAACGTCTATATCA
CCGCCGACAAGCAGAAGAACGGCATCAAGGCCCACTTCAAGATCCGCCACAACATCGAGGACGGCGGCGT
GCAGCTCGCCGACCACTACCAGCAGAACACCCCCATCGGCGACGGCCCCGTGCTGCTGCCCGACAACCAC
TACCTGAGCACCCAGTCCAAGCTGAGCAAAGACCCCAACGAGAAGCGCGATCACATGGTCCTGCTGGAGT
TCGTGACCGCCGCCGGTACCAAGGGCGAGGAGCTGTTCACCGGGGTGGTGCCCATCCTGGTCGAGCTGGA
CGGCGACGTAAACGGCCACAAGTTCAGCGTGTCCGGCGAGGGCGAGGGCGATGCCACCTACGGCAAGCTG
ACCCTGAAGTTCATCTGCACCACCGGCAAGCTGCCCGTGCCCTGGCCCACCCTCGTGACCACCTTCAGCT
ACGGCGTGCAGTGCTTCAGCCGCTACCCCGACCACATGAAGCAGCACGACTTCTTCAAGTCCGCCATGCC
CGAAGGCTACGTCCAGGAGCGCACCATCTTCTTCAAGGACGACGGCAACTACAAGACCCGCGCCGAGGTG
AAGTTCGAGGGCGACACCCTGGTGAACCGCATCGAGCTGAAGGGCATCGACTTCAAGGAGGACGGCAACA
TCCTGGGGCACAAGCTGGAGTACAACTACAACAGCCACAACGTCTATATCATGGCCGACAAGCAGAAGAA
CGGCATCAAGGCCAACTTCAAGATCCGCCACAACATCGAGGACGGCAGCGTGCAGCTCGCCGACCACTAC
CAGCAGAACACCCCCATCGGCGACGGCCCCGTGCTGCTGCCCGACAACCACTACCTGAGCCACCAGTCCG
CCCTGAGCAAAGACCCCAACGAGAAGCGCGATCACATGGTCCTGCTGGAGTTCGTGACCGCCGCCGGGAT
CACTCTCGGCATGGACGAGCTGTACAAGTAAGCGGCCGCGACTCTAGATCATAATCAGCCATACCACATT
GAGA
