>Addgene plasmid #54641 | Phamret-N1 | addgene partial sequence | sequence record 89753 | CMV-F 5'-CGCAAATGGGCGGTAGGCGTG-3'
ACCGTCAGATCCGCTAGCGCTACCGGACTCAGATCTCGAGCTCAAGCTTCGAATTCTGCAGTCGACGGTA
CCGCGGGCCCGGGATCCACCGGTCGCCACCATGGTGAGCAAGGGCGAGGAGCTGTTCACCGGGGTGGTGC
CCATCCTGGTCGAGCTGGACGGCGACGTAAACGGCCACAGGTTCAGCGTGTCCGGCGAGGGCGAGGGCGA
TGCCACCTACGGCAAGCTGACCCTGAAGTTCATCTGCACCACCGGCAAGCTGCCCGTGCCCTGGCCCACC
CTCGTGACCACCCTGACCTGGGGCGTGCAGTGCTTCGCCCGCTACCCCGACCACATGAAGCAGCACGACT
TCTTCAAGTCCGCCATGCCCGAAGGCTACGTCCAGGAGCGTACCATCTTCTTCAAGGACGACGGCAACTA
CAAGACCCGCGCCGAGGTGAAGTTCGAGGGCGACACCCTGGTGAACCGCATCGAGCTGAAGGGCATCGAC
TTCAAGGAGGACGGCAACATCCTGGGGCACAAGCTGGAGTACAACTACATCAGCCACAACGTCTATATCA
CCGCCGACAAGCAGAAGAACGGCATCAAGGCCCACTTCAAGATCCGCCACAACATCGAGGACGGCGGCGT
GCAGCTCGCCGACCACTACCAGCAGAACACCCCCATCGGCGACGGCCCCGTGCTGCTGCCCGACAACCAC
TACCTGAGCACCCAGTCCAAGCTGAGCAAAGACCCCAACGAGAAGCGCGATCACATGGTCCTGCTGGAGT
TCGTGACCGCCGCCGGTACCAAGGGCGAGGAGCTGTTCACCGGGGTGGTGCCCATCCTGGTCGAGCTGGA
CGGCGACGTAAACGGCCACAAGTTCAGCGTGTCCGGCGAGGGCGAGGGCGATGCCACCTACGGCAAGCTG
ACCCTGAAGTTCATCTGCACCACCGGCAAGCTGCCCGTGCC
